>Addgene plasmid #37367 | pT7-EGFP-C1-HsNot8 | depositor full sequence | sequence record 47072 | pT7-EGFP-C1-HsNot8 sequence 5656 bps
TAGTTATTAATAGTAATCAATTACGGGGTCATTAGTTCATAGCCCATATATGGAGTTCCGCGTTACATAA
CTTACGGTAAATGGCCCGCCTGGCTGACCGCCCAACGACCCCCGCCCATTGACGTCAATAATGACGTATG
TTCCCATAGTAACGCCAATAGGGACTTTCCATTGACGTCAATGGGTGGAGTATTTACGGTAAACTGCCCA
CTTGGCAGTACATCAAGTGTATCATATGCCAAGTACGCCCCCTATTGACGTCAATGACGGTAAATGGCCC
GCCTGGCATTATGCCCAGTACATGACCTTATGGGACTTTCCTACTTGGCAGTACATCTACGTATTAGTCA
TCGCTATTACCATGGTGATGCGGTTTTGGCAGTACATCAATGGGCGTGGATAGCGGTTTGACTCACGGGG
ATTTCCAAGTCTCCACCCCATTGACGTCAATGGGAGTTTGTTTTGGCACCAAAATCAACGGGACTTTCCA
AAATGTCGTAACAACTCCGCCCCATTGACGCAAATGGGCGGTAGGCGTGTACGGTGGGAGGTCTATATAA
GCAGAGCTCTCTGGCTAACTAGAGAACCCACTGCTTACTGGCTTATCGAAATTAATACGACTCACTATAG
GGAGACCCAAGCTCTAGCGCTACCGGTCGCCACCATGGTGAGCAAGGGCGAGGAGCTGTTCACCGGGGTG
GTGCCCATCCTGGTCGAGCTGGACGGCGACGTAAACGGCCACAAGTTCAGCGTGTCCGGCGAGGGCGAGG
GCGATGCCACCTACGGCAAGCTGACCCTGAAGTTCATCTGCACCACCGGCAAGCTGCCCGTGCCCTGGCC
CACCCTCGTGACCACCCTGACCTACGGCGTGCAGTGCTTCAGCCGCTACCCCGACCACATGAAGCAGCAC
GACTTCTTCAAGTCCGCCATGCCCGAAGGCTACGTCCAGGAGCGCACCATCTTCTTCAAGGACGACGGCA
ACTACAAGACCCGCGCCGAGGTGAAGTTCGAGGGCGACACCCTGGTGAACCGCATCGAGCTGAAGGGCAT
CGACTTCAAGGAGGACGGCAACATCCTGGGGCACAAGCTGGAGTACAACTACAACAGCCACAACGTCTAT
ATCATGGCCGACAAGCAGAAGAACGGCATCAAGGTGAACTTCAAGATCCGCCACAACATCGAGGACGGCA
GCGTGCAGCTCGCCGACCACTACCAGCAGAACACCCCCATCGGCGACGGCCCCGTGCTGCTGCCCGACAA
CCACTACCTGAGCACCCAGTCCGCCCTGAGCAAAGACCCCAACGAGAAGCGCGATCACATGGTCCTGCTG
GAGTTCGTGACCGCCGCCGGGATCACTCTCGGCATGGACGAGCTGTACAAGTCCGGACTCAGATCTCGAG
CTCAAGCTTCGAATTCTGCAGTCGACGGTACCGCGGGCCCTGCAGCACTTGTGGAGAATAGCCAGGTTAT
CTGTGAAGTGTGGGCCAGTAATCTAGAAGAAGAGATGAGGAAGATCCGAGAAATCGTGCTCAGTTACAGT
TATATTGCCATGGACACAGAATTTCCAGGTGTTGTGGTGCGACCAATTGGTGAATTTCGTAGTTCCATAG
ATTACCAATATCAGCTTCTGCGGTGCAATGTTGACCTTTTAAAAATTATCCAGCTGGGCCTTACATTCAC
AAATGAGAAGGGAGAGTATCCTTCTGGAATCAATACTTGGCAGTTCAATTTCAAATTTAACCTTACAGAG
GACATGTACTCCCAGGATTCCATAGATCTCCTTGCTAACTCAGGACTACAGTTTCAGAAGCATGAAGAGG
AAGGGATTGACACACTGCACTTTGCAGAGCTGCTTATGACATCAGGAGTGGTTCTCTGTGACAATGTCAA
ATGGCTTTCATTTCATAGTGGCTATGATTTTGGCTATATGGTAAAGTTGCTTACAGATTCTCGTTTGCCA
GAAGAGGAACATGAATTCTTTCATATTCTGAACCTTTTCTTCCCATCCATTTATGATGTGAAATACCTGA
TGAAGAGCTGCAAAAATCTTAAGGGAGGTCTTCAGGAAGTTGCTGATCAGTTGGATTTGCAGAGGATTGG
AAGGCAGCACCAGGCAGGCTCAGACTCACTGCTGACAGGAATGGCTTTCTTTAGGATGAAAGAGTTGTTT
TTTGAGGACAGCATTGATGATGCCAAGTACTGTGGGCGGCTCTATGGCTTAGGCACAGGAGTGGCCCAGA
AGCAGAATGAGGATGTGGACTCTGCCCAGGAGAAGATGAGCATCCTGGCGATTATCAACAACATGCAGCA
GTGAGGATCCACCGGATCTAGATAACTGATCATAATCAGCCATACCACATTTGTAGAGGTTTTACTTGCT
TTAAAAAACCTCCCACACCTCCCCCTGAACCTGAAACATAAAATGAATGCAATTGTTGTTGTTAACTTGT
TTATTGCAGCTTATAATGGTTACAAATAAAGCAATAGCATCACAAATTTCACAAATAAAGCATTTTTTTC
ACTGCATTCTAGTTGTGGTTTGTCCAAACTCATCAATGTATCTTAACGCGTAAATTGTAAGCGTTAATAT
TTTGTTAAAATTCGCGTTAAATTTTTGTTAAATCAGCTCATTTTTTAACCAATAGGCCGAAATCGGCAAA
ATCCCTTATAAATCAAAAGAATAGACCGAGATAGGGT
[37 nt withheld, positions 2698-2734]
AAAGAACGTGGACTCCAACGTCAAAGG
[49 nt withheld, positions 2762-2810]
T
[91 nt withheld, positions 2812-2902]
G
[124 nt withheld, positions 2904-3027]
CAGGTGGCACTTTTCGGGGAAATGTGCGCGGAACCCCTATTTGTTTATTTTTCTAAATACATTCAAATAT
GTATCCGCTCATGAGACAATAACCCTGATAAATGCTTCAATAATATTGAAAAAGGAAGAGTCCTGAGGCG
GAAAGAACCAGCTGTGGAATGTGTGTCAGTTAGGGTGTGGAAAGTCCCCAGGCTCCCCAGCAGGCAGAAG
TATGCAAAGCATGCATCTCAATTAGTCAGCAACCAGGTGTGGAAAGTCCCCAGGCTCCCCAGCAGGCAGA
AGTATGCAAAGCATGCATCTCAATTAGTCAGCAACCATAGTCCCGCCCCTAACTCCGCCCATCCCGCCCC
TAACTCCGCCCAGTTCCGCCCATTCTCCGCCCCATGGCTGACTAATTTTTTTTATTTATGCAGAGGCCGA
GGCCGCCTCGGCCTCTGAGCTATTCCAGAAGTAGTGAGGAGGCTTTTTTGGAGGCCTAGGCTTTTGCAAA
GATCGATCAAGAGACAGGATGAGGATCGTTTCGCATGATTGAACAAGATGGATTGCACGCAGGTTCTCCG
GCCGCTTGGGTGGAGAGGCTATTCGGCTATGACTGGGCACAACAGACAATCGGCTGCTCTGATGCCGCCG
TGTTCCGGCTGTCAGCGCAGGGGCGCCCGGTTCTTTTTGTCAAGACCGACCTGTCCGGTGCCCTGAATGA
ACTGCAAGACGAGGCAGCGCGGCTATCGTGGCTGGCCACGACGGGCGTTCCTTGCGCAGCTGTGCTCGAC
GTTGTCACTGAAGCGGGAAGGGACTGGCTGCTATTGGGCGAAGTGCCGGGGCAGGATCTCCTGTCATCTC
ACCTTGCTCCTGCCGAGAAAGTATCCATCATGGCTGATGCAATGCGGCGGCTGCATACGCTTGATCCGGC
TACCTGCCCATTCGACCACCAAGCGAAACATCGCATCGAGCGAGCACGTACTCGGATGGAAGCCGGTCTT
GTCGATCAGGATGATCTGGACGAAGAGCATCAGGGGCTCGCGCCAGCCGAACTGTTCGCCAGGCTCAAGG
CGAGCATGCCCGACGGCGAGGATCTCGTCGTGACCCATGGCGATGCCTGCTTGCCGAATATCATGGTGGA
AAATGGCCGCTTTTCTGGATTCATCGACTGTGGCCGGCTGGGTGTGGCGGACCGCTATCAGGACATAGCG
TTGGCTACCCGTGATATTGCTGAAGAGCTTGGCGGCGAATGGGCTGACCGCTTCCTCGTGCTTTACGGTA
TCGCCGCTCCCGATTCGCAGCGCATCGCCTTCTATCGCCTTCTTGACGAGTTCTTCTGAGCGGGACTCTG
GGGTTCGAAATGACCGACCAAGCGACGCCCAACCTGCCATCACGAGATTTCGATTCCACCGCCGCCTTCT
ATGAAAGGTTGGGCTTCGGAATCGTTTTCCGGGACGCCGGCTGGATGATCCTCCAGCGCGGGGATCTCAT
GCTGGAGTTCTTCGCCCACCCTAGGGGGAGGCTAACTGAAACACGGAAGGAGACAATACCGGAAGGAACC
CGCGCTATGACGGCAATAAAAAGACAGAATAAAACGCACGGTGTTGGGTCGTTTGTTCATAAACGCGGGG
TTCGGTCCCAGGGCTGGCACTCTGTCGATACCCCACCGAGACCCCATTGGGGCCAATACGCCCGCGTTTC
TTCCTTTTCCCCACCCCACCCCCCAAGTTCGGGTGAAGGCCCAGGGCTCGCAGCCAACGTCGGGGCGGCA
GGCCCTGCCATAGCCTCAGGTTACTCATATATACTTTAGATTGATTTAAAACTTCATTTTTAATTTAAAA
GGATCTAGGTGAAGATCCTTTTTGATAATCTCATGACCAAAATCCCTTAACGTGAGTTTTCGTTCCACTG
AGCGTCAGACCCCGTAGAAAAGATCAAAGGATCTTCTTGAGATCCTTTTTTTCTGCGCGTAATCTGCTGC
TTGCAAACAAAAAAACCACCGCTACCAGCGGTGGTTTGTTTGCCGGATCAAGAGCTACCAACTCTTTTTC
CGAAGGTAACTGGCTTCAGCAGAGCGCAGATACCAAATACTGTCCTTCTAGTGTAGCCGTAGTTAGGCCA
CCACTTCAAGAACTCTGTAGCACCGCCTACATACCTCGCTCTGCTAATCCTGTTACCAGTGGCTGCTGCC
AGTGGCGATAAGTCGTGTCTTACCGGGTTGGACTCAAGACGATAGTTACCGGATAAGGCGCAGCGGTCGG
GCTGAACGGGGGGTTCGTGCACACAGCCCAGCTTGGAGCGAACGACCTACACCGAACTGAGATACCTACA
GCGTGAGCTATGAGAAAGCGCCACGCTTCCCGAAGGGAGAAAGGCGGACAGGTATCCGGTAAGCGGCAGG
GTCGGAACAGGAGAGCGCACGAGGGAGCTTCCAGGGGGAAACGCCTGGTATCTTTATAGTCCTGTCGGGT
TTCGCCACCTCTGACTTGAGCGTCGATTTTTGTGATGCTCGTCAGGGGGGCGGAGCCTATGGAAAAACGC
CAGCAACGCGGCCTTTTTACGGTTCCTGGCCTTTTGCTGGCCTTTTGCTCACATGTTCTTTCCTGCGTTA
TCCCCTGATTCTGTGGATAACCGTATTACCGCCATGCAT
Features (pLannotate 1.2.2; 17 found; start..end, strand, type, name):
     61..364     +  enhancer       CMV enhancer: human cytomegalovirus immediate early enhancer
    365..568     +  promoter       CMV promoter: human cytomegalovirus (CMV) immediate early promoter
    564..597     +  LTR            5' LTR (truncated) (fragment): truncated 5' long terminal repeat (LTR) from HIV-1
    613..631     +  promoter       T7 promoter: promoter for bacteriophage T7 RNA polymerase
    665..1381    +  CDS            EGFP: EGFP is a basic (constitutively fluorescent) green fluorescent protein published in 1996, derived from Aequorea victoria. It is reported to be a rapidly-maturing weak dimer with moderate acid sensitivity.
   1382..1440    +  misc_feature   MCS (fragment): multiple cloning site
   1439..2311    +  CDS            CNOT8: CNOT8_HUMAN - Also known as CALIF, POP2. Experimental evidence at protein level: Swiss-Prot protein existence level 1. Has 3'-5' poly(A) exoribonuclease activity for synthetic poly(A) RNA substrate. Its function seems to be partially redundant with that of CNOT7. Catalytic component of the CCR4-NOT complex which is linked to various cellular processes including bulk mRNA degradation, miRNA-mediated repression, translational repression during translational initiation and general transcription regulation. During miRNA-mediated repression the complex seems also to act as translational repressor d
   2337..2421    +  CDS            large T antigen (fragment): large T antigen from SV40 (simian virus 40)
   2444..2565    +  polyA_signal   SV40 poly(A) signal: SV40 polyadenylation signal
   2599..3027    -  rep_origin     f1 ori (sequence partly withheld): f1 bacteriophage origin of replication; arrow indicates direction of (+) strand synthesis
   3054..3158    +  promoter       AmpR promoter: bla
   3160..3517    +  promoter       SV40 promoter: SV40 enhancer and early promoter
   3552..4346    +  CDS            NeoR/KanR: aminoglycoside phosphotransferase from Tn5; aph(3')-II (or nptII); confers resistance to neomycin, kanamycin, and G418 (Geneticin®)
   4367..4519    +  CDS            ble (fragment): BLE_KLEPN - Experimental evidence at protein level: Swiss-Prot protein existence level 1. Binding protein with a strong affinity to the bleomycin family of antibiotics. Binds to CL990; an antimitotic-antibiotic compound. From Klebsiella pneumoniae.
   4578..4625    +  polyA_signal   HSV TK poly(A) signal: herpes simplex virus thymidine kinase polyadenylation signal (Cole and Stacy, 1985)
   4716..4732    -  polyA_signal   bGH poly(A) signal (fragment): bovine growth hormone polyadenylation signal
   4954..5542    +  rep_origin     ori: high-copy-number ColE1/pMB1/pBR322/pUC origin of replication
