[The description below was written by a language model from this plasmid's Addgene catalogue record and pLannotate feature annotations shown in this document.]
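Description:
pT7-EGFP-C1-HsNot8 is a 5,656 bp mammalian expression plasmid built on the Clontech pEGFP-C1 backbone, modified by insertion of a bacteriophage T7 promoter just upstream of the EGFP gene. It is propagated in E. coli as a high-copy plasmid through its ColE1/pUC-type origin and also carries an f1 origin for single-stranded DNA production. A single Tn5 aminoglycoside phosphotransferase gene (NeoR/KanR) provides both selections. In bacteria it is expressed from a bla-type promoter and confers kanamycin resistance. In mammalian cells it is driven by the SV40 enhancer/early promoter, terminated by the HSV TK polyadenylation signal, and allows G418 selection.

The payload is the human CNOT8 coding sequence (HsNot8, also called CAF1, POP2 or CALIF; about 876 bp), cloned between the SacII and BamHI sites of the multiple cloning site so that it follows EGFP, giving an N-terminally EGFP-tagged protein. Transcription in mammalian cells comes from the CMV immediate-early enhancer and promoter and ends at the SV40 poly(A) signal. The added T7 promoter lies between the CMV promoter and EGFP, so the same fusion can in principle be transcribed by T7 RNA polymerase, for example in vitro. Several short annotated fragments (HIV-1 LTR, large T antigen, ble, bGH poly(A)) look like partial sequence matches within backbone regions rather than functional elements.

CNOT8 is a catalytic 3'-5' poly(A) exoribonuclease subunit of the CCR4-NOT deadenylase complex, which acts in mRNA decay and miRNA-mediated repression. The associated study examined how GW182 proteins recruit cytoplasmic deadenylase complexes to miRNA targets. This fits use of the construct for expressing tagged CNOT8 in human cells, where the EGFP tag could serve localisation or interaction assays, though the record does not state the specific experiments.
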