Addgene plasmid #37367: pT7-EGFP-C1-HsNot8
Depositing lab: Elisa Izaurralde. Publication: GW182 proteins directly recruit cytoplasmic deadenylase complexes to miRNA targets. Braun JE, Huntzinger E, Fauser M, Izaurralde E. Mol Cell. 2011 Oct 7;44(1):120-33. 10.1016/j.molcel.2011.09.007 PubMed 21981923.
Backbone
  Vector backbone: pEGFP-C1
  Backbone manufacturer: Clontech
  Backbone size w/o insert (bp): 4780
  Total vector size (bp): 5656
  Modifications to backbone: T7-promoter upstream of the EGFP-gene
  Vector type: Mammalian Expression
  Selectable markers: Neomycin (select with G418)
Growth in bacteria
  Bacterial resistance: Kanamycin, 50 μg/mL
  Growth temperature: 37°C
  Growth strain: DH5alpha
  Copy number: High Copy
Gene/Insert
  Gene/Insert name: HsNot8 (alt name: CNOT8)
  Species: H. sapiens (human)
  Insert size (bp): 876
  GenBank ID: NM_004779
  Entrez Gene: CNOT8 (a.k.a. CAF1, CALIF, Caf1b, POP2, hCAF1)
  Promoter: CMV
  Tag / fusion protein: EGFP (N terminal on backbone)
  Cloning method: Restriction Enzyme; 5′ cloning site SacII (not destroyed); 3′ cloning site BamHI (not destroyed)
  Sequencing primers: 5′ EGFP-C; 3′ SV40pA-R
Terms and licenses: Academic/Nonprofit Terms; Industry Terms: Not Available to Industry
How to cite: pT7-EGFP-C1-HsNot8 was a gift from Elisa Izaurralde (Addgene plasmid # 37367 ; http://n2t.net/addgene:37367 ; RRID:Addgene_37367)
