>Addgene plasmid #37367 | pT7-EGFP-C1-HsNot8 | addgene partial sequence | sequence record 49325 | EGFP-C 5'-CATGGTCCTGCTGGAGTTCGTG-3'
GGACGAGCTGTACAAGTCCGGACTCAGATCTCGAGCTCAAGCTTCGAATTCTGCAGTCGACGGTACCGCG
GGCCCTGCAGCACTTGTGGAGAATAGCCAGGTTATCTGTGAAGTGTGGGCCAGTAATCTAGAAGAAGAGA
TGAGGAAGATCCGAGAAATCGTGCTCAGTTACAGTTATATTGCCATGGACACAGAATTTCCAGGTGTTGT
GGTGCGACCAATTGGTGAATTTCGTAGTTCCATAGATTACCAATATCAGCTTCTGCGGTGCAATGTTGAC
CTTTTAAAAATTATCCAGCTGGGCCTTACATTCACAAATGAGAAGGGAGAGTATCCTTCTGGAATCAATA
CTTGGCAGTTCAATTTCAAATTTAACCTTACAGAGGACATGTACTCCCAGGATTCCATAGATCTCCTTGC
TAACTCAGGACTACAGTTTCAGAAGCATGAAGAGGAAGGGATTGACACACTGCACTTTGCAGAGCTGCTT
ATGACATCAGGAGTGGTTCTCTGTGACAATGTCAAATGGCTTTCATTTCATAGTGGCTATGATTTTGGCT
ATATGGTAAAGTTGCTTACAGATTCTCGTTTGCCAGAAGAGGAACATGAATTCTTTCATATTCTGAACCT
TTTCTTCCCATCCATTTATGATGTGAAATACCTGATGAAGAGCTGCAAAAATCTTAAGGGAGGTCTTCAG
GAAGTTGCTGATCAGTTGGATTTGCAGAGGATTGGAAGGCAGCACCAGGCAGGCTCAGACTCACTGCTGA
CAGGAATGGCTTTCTTTA
